Addgene plasmid #221072: poly E67R SUMO1
Purpose: Expression of poly E67R SUMO1 protein under T7 promoter
Depositing lab: Michael Rosen. Depositing organization: University of Texas Southwestern Medical Center. Publication: Surface Charge Can Modulate Phase Separation of Multidomain Proteins. Kim J, Qin S, Zhou HX, Rosen MK. J Am Chem Soc. 2024 Feb 7;146(5):3383-3395. doi: 10.1021/jacs.3c12789. Epub 2024 Jan 23. PubMed 38262618.
Backbone
  Vector backbone: pMAL
  Backbone size w/o insert (bp): 6600
  Vector type: Bacterial Expression
Growth in bacteria
  Bacterial resistance: Ampicillin, 100 μg/mL
  Growth temperature: 37°C
  Growth strain: DH5alpha
  Copy number: Low Copy
Gene/Insert
  Gene/Insert name: Five repeats of E67R SUMO1 each separated by (GGS)4
  Species: H. sapiens (human)
  Mutation: E67R
  Entrez Gene: SUMO1 (a.k.a. DAP1, GMP1, OFC10, PIC1, SENP2, SMT3, SMT3C, SMT3H3, UBL1)
  Promoter: tac
  Tag / fusion protein: MBP (N terminal on insert); His (C terminal on insert)
  Cloning method: Restriction Enzyme; 5′ cloning site NdeI (unknown if destroyed); 3′ cloning site BamHI (unknown if destroyed)
  Sequencing primers: 5′ GGTCGTCAGACTGTCGATGAAGCC; 3′ TGTCCTACTCAGGAGAGCGTTCAC
Resource information
  A portion of this plasmid was derived from a plasmid made by: Jonggul
Terms and licenses: Academic/Nonprofit Terms; Industry Terms: Not Available to Industry
How to cite: poly E67R SUMO1 was a gift from Michael Rosen (Addgene plasmid # 221072 ; http://n2t.net/addgene:221072 ; RRID:Addgene_221072)
