[The description below was written by a language model from this plasmid's Addgene catalogue record and pLannotate feature annotations shown in this document.]
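Description:
poly E67R SUMO1 is a bacterial expression plasmid built on a pMAL backbone for producing a multivalent human SUMO1 protein in E. coli. It is propagated through a ColE1/pMB1-type origin accompanied by the rop gene and a pBR322 bom region, consistent with the catalogue's low-copy designation, and is selected with ampicillin through the bla (AmpR) gene. An M13 phage origin is also present, which would allow single-stranded DNA production.

The insert encodes five tandem copies of SUMO1, each carrying the E67R substitution and joined to its neighbour by a (GGS)4 flexible linker. It is fused to a cytosolic, signal-sequence-less maltose-binding protein at the N terminus and a His tag at the C terminus. TEV protease sites are annotated on both sides of the repeat array, between MBP and the first repeat and again just before the C-terminal tag, so both tags can presumably be removed after affinity purification.

The automated annotation labels only three SUMO-like segments. One of these is matched to the fission yeast homologue rather than human SUMO1, and an unannotated gap lies where the remaining repeats would sit. This likely reflects the annotation tool's handling of repeated sequence.

The catalogue's purpose line mentions a T7 promoter, but its promoter field and the feature table both indicate a tac promoter with a lac operator. This is repressed by plasmid-encoded lacI under the lacIq promoter and is therefore IPTG-inducible. Transcription ends at the rrnB T1 and T2 terminators, downstream of a residual lacZα fragment from the backbone. The associated publication concerns how surface charge modulates phase separation of multidomain proteins, which suggests the charge-reversal polySUMO protein is purified for such in vitro studies.
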