Features (pLannotate 1.2.2; 25 found; start..end, strand, type, name):
      1..589     +  rep_origin     ori: high-copy-number ColE1/pMB1/pBR322/pUC origin of replication
    775..844     -  misc_feature   bom (fragment): basis of mobility region from pBR322
    842..940     -  misc_feature   bom (fragment): basis of mobility region from pBR322
   1042..1233    -  CDS            rop: Rop protein, which maintains plasmids at low copy number; rop
   1250..1630    +  CDS            YPB1_ECOLX: Protein predicted: Swiss-Prot protein existence level 4. From Escherichia coli.
   1729..1806    +  promoter       lacIq promoter: lacI (mutant); In the lacIq allele, a single base change in the promoter boosts expression of the lacI gene about 10-fold.
   1807..2889    +  CDS            lacI: lac repressor; lacI; The lac repressor binds to the lac operator to inhibit transcription in E. coli. This inhibition can be relieved by adding lactose or isopropyl-β-D-thiogalactopyranoside (IPTG).
   2902..2923    +  protein_bind   CAP binding site: CAP binding activates transcription in the presence of cAMP. E. coli catabolite activator protein
   2942..2959    +  promoter       tet promoter (fragment): E. coli promoter for tetracycline efflux protein gene
   3132..3160    +  promoter       tac promoter: strong E. coli promoter; hybrid between the trp and lac UV5 promoters
   3168..3184    +  protein_bind   lac operator: The lac repressor binds to the lac operator to inhibit transcription in E. coli. This inhibition can be relieved by adding lactose or isopropyl-β-D-thiogalactopyranoside (IPTG). lac repressor encoded by lacI
   3254..4354    +  CDS            MBP: maltose binding protein from E. coli; malE (mutated); This version of the gene does not encode a signal sequence, so MBP will remain in the cytosol.
   4427..4447    +  CDS            TEV site: tobacco etch virus (TEV) protease recognition and cleavage site
   4469..4756    +  CDS            pmt3 (fragment): PMT3_SCHPO - Also known as smt3, ubl2. Experimental evidence at protein level: Swiss-Prot protein existence level 1. Required for chromosome segregation where it may be involved in microtubule assembly. Loss of smt3 leads to an increase in telomere length. From Schizosaccharomyces pombe (strain 972 / ATCC 24843) (Fission yeast).
   5456..5740    +  CDS            SUMO1 (fragment): SUMO1_HUMAN - Also known as SMT3C, SMT3H3, UBL1. Experimental evidence at protein level: Swiss-Prot protein existence level 1. Ubiquitin-like protein that can be covalently attached to proteins as a monomer or a lysine-linked polymer. Covalent attachment via an isopeptide bond to its substrates requires prior activation by the E1 complex SAE1-SAE2 and linkage to the E2 enzyme UBE2I, and can be promoted by E3 ligases such as PIAS1-4, RANBP2 or CBX4. This post- translational modification on lysine residues of proteins plays a crucial role in a number of cellular processes such as nuclear transpo
   5783..6067    +  CDS            SUMO1 (fragment): SUMO1_HUMAN - Also known as SMT3C, SMT3H3, UBL1. Experimental evidence at protein level: Swiss-Prot protein existence level 1. Ubiquitin-like protein that can be covalently attached to proteins as a monomer or a lysine-linked polymer. Covalent attachment via an isopeptide bond to its substrates requires prior activation by the E1 complex SAE1-SAE2 and linkage to the E2 enzyme UBE2I, and can be promoted by E3 ligases such as PIAS1-4, RANBP2 or CBX4. This post- translational modification on lysine residues of proteins plays a crucial role in a number of cellular processes such as nuclear transpo
   6095..6115    +  CDS            TEV site: tobacco etch virus (TEV) protease recognition and cleavage site
   6116..6132    +  CDS            capTEV™ (fragment): composite tag for in vivo biotinylation, TEV protease cleavage, and 6xHis tagging
   6145..6299    +  CDS            lacZα (fragment): LacZα fragment of β-galactosidase; lacZ fragment
   6392..6507    +  ncRNA          5S rRNA: Accession: RF00001 - 5S ribosomal RNA
   6511..6597    +  terminator     rrnB T1 terminator: Escherichia coli rrnB; transcription terminator T1 from the E. coli rrnB gene
   6689..6716    +  terminator     rrnB T2 terminator: transcription terminator T2 from the E. coli rrnB gene
   6735..6826    +  promoter       AmpR promoter: bla
   6827..7687    +  CDS            AmpR: β-lactamase; bla; confers resistance to ampicillin, carbenicillin, and related antibiotics
   7729..8242    -  rep_origin     M13 ori (sequence partly withheld): M13 bacteriophage origin of replication; arrow indicates direction of (+) strand synthesis
>Addgene plasmid #221072 | poly E67R SUMO1 | addgene full sequence | sequence record 471040 | Addgene NGS Result
TTGAGATCCTTTTTTTCTGCGCGTAATCTGCTGCTTGCAAACAAAAAAACCACCGCTACCAGCGGTGGTT
TGTTTGCCGGATCAAGAGCTACCAACTCTTTTTCCGAAGGTAACTGGCTTCAGCAGAGCGCAGATACCAA
ATACTGTCCTTCTAGTGTAGCCGTAGTTAGGCCACCACTTCAAGAACTCTGTAGCACCGCCTACATACCT
CGCTCTGCTAATCCTGTTACCAGTGGCTGCTGCCAGTGGCGATAAGTCGTGTCTTACCGGGTTGGACTCA
AGACGATAGTTACCGGATAAGGCGCAGCGGTCGGGCTGAACGGGGGGTTCGTGCACACAGCCCAGCTTGG
AGCGAACGACCTACACCGAACTGAGATACCTACAGCGTGAGCTATGAGAAAGCGCCACGCTTCCCGAAGG
GAGAAAGGCGGACAGGTATCCGGTAAGCGGCAGGGTCGGAACAGGAGAGCGCACGAGGGAGCTTCCAGGG
GGAAACGCCTGGTATCTTTATAGTCCTGTCGGGTTTCGCCACCTCTGACTTGAGCGTCGATTTTTGTGAT
GCTCGTCAGGGGGGCGGAGCCTATGGAAAAACGCCAGCAACGCGGCCTTTTTACGGTTCCTGGCCTTTTG
CTGGCCTTTTGCTCACATGTTCTTTCCTGCGTTATCCCCTGATTCTGTGGATAACCGTATTACCGCCTTT
GAGTGAGCTGATACCGCTCGCCGCAGCCGAACGACCGAGCGCAGCGAGTCAGTGAGCGAGGAAGCGGAAG
AGCGCCTGATGCGGTATTTTCTCCTTACGCATCTGTGCGGTATTTCACACCGCATGTGGTGCACTCTCAG
TACACCGCATGTGGTGCACTCTCAGTACAATCTGCTCTGATGCCGCATAGTTAAGCCAGTATACACTCCG
CTATCGCTACGTGACTGGGTCATGGCTGCGCCCCGACACCCGCCAACACCCGCTGACGCGCCCTGACGGG
CTTGTCTGCTCCCGGCATCCGCTTACAGACAAGCTGTGACCGTCTCCGGGAGCTGCATGTGTCAGAGGTT
TTCACCGTCATCACCGAAACGCGCGAGGCAGCTGCGGTAAAGCTCATCAGCGTGGTCGTGCAGCGATTCA
CAGATGTCTGCCTGTTCATCCGCGTCCAGCTCGTTGAGTTTCTCCAGAAGCGTTAATGTCTGGCTTCTGA
TAAAGCGGGCCATGTTAAGGGCGGTTTTTTCCTGTTTGGTCACTGATGCCTCCGTGTAAGGGGGATTTCT
GTTCATGGGGGTAATGATACCGATGAAACGAGAGAGGATGCTCACGATACGGGTTACTGATGATGAACAT
GCCCGGTTACTGGAACGTTGTGAGGGTAAACAACTGGCGGTATGGATGCGGCGGGACCAGAGAAAAATCA
CTCAGGGTCAATGCCAGCGCTTCGTTAATACAGATGTAGGTGTTCCACAGGGTAGCCAGCAGCATCCTGC
GATGCAGATCCGGAACATAATGGTGCAGGGCGCTGACTTCCGCGTTTCCAGACTTTACGAAACACGGAAA
CCGAAGACCATTCATGTTGTTGCTCAGGTCGCAGACGTTTTGCAGCAGCAGTCGCTTCACGTTCGCTCGC
GTATCGGTGATTCATTCTGCTAACCAGTAAGGCAACCCCGCCAGCCTAGCCGGGTCCTCAACGACAGGAG
CACGATCATGCGCACCCGTGGCCAGGACCCAACGCTGCCCGAAATTCCGACACCATCGAATGGTGCAAAA
CCTTTCGCGGTATGGCATGATAGCGCCCGGAAGAGAGTCAATTCAGGGTGGTGAATGTGAAACCAGTAAC
GTTATACGATGTCGCAGAGTATGCCGGTGTCTCTTATCAGACCGTTTCCCGCGTGGTGAACCAGGCCAGC
CACGTTTCTGCGAAAACGCGGGAAAAAGTGGAAGCGGCGATGGCGGAGCTGAATTACATTCCCAACCGCG
TGGCACAACAACTGGCGGGCAAACAGTCGTTGCTGATTGGCGTTGCCACCTCCAGTCTGGCCCTGCACGC
GCCGTCGCAAATTGTCGCGGCGATTAAATCTCGCGCCGATCAACTGGGTGCCAGCGTGGTGGTGTCGATG
GTAGAACGAAGCGGCGTCGAAGCCTGTAAAGCGGCGGTGCACAATCTTCTCGCGCAACGCGTCAGTGGGC
TGATCATTAACTATCCGCTGGATGACCAGGATGCCATTGCTGTGGAAGCTGCCTGCACTAATGTTCCGGC
GTTATTTCTTGATGTCTCTGACCAGACACCCATCAACAGTATTATTTTCTCCCATGAAGACGGTACGCGA
CTGGGCGTGGAGCATCTGGTCGCATTGGGTCACCAGCAAATCGCGCTGTTAGCGGGCCCATTAAGTTCTG
TCTCGGCGCGTCTGCGTCTGGCTGGCTGGCATAAATATCTCACTCGCAATCAAATTCAGCCGATAGCGGA
ACGGGAAGGCGACTGGAGTGCCATGTCCGGTTTTCAACAAACCATGCAAATGCTGAATGAGGGCATCGTT
CCCACTGCGATGCTGGTTGCCAACGATCAGATGGCGCTGGGCGCAATGCGCGCCATTACCGAGTCCGGGC
TGCGCGTTGGTGCGGATATCTCGGTAGTGGGATACGACGATACCGAAGACAGCTCATGTTATATCCCGCC
GTTAACCACCATCAAACAGGATTTTCGCCTGCTGGGGCAAACCAGCGTGGACCGCTTGCTGCAACTCTCT
CAGGGCCAGGCGGTGAAGGGCAATCAGCTGTTGCCCGTCTCACTGGTGAAAAGAAAAACCACCCTGGCGC
CCAATACGCAAACCGCCTCTCCCCGCGCGTTGGCCGATTCATTAATGCAGCTGGCACGACAGGTTTCCCG
ACTGGAAAGCGGGCAGTGAGCGCAACGCAATTAATGTAAGTTAGCTCACTCATTAGGCACAATTCTCATG
TTTGACAGCTTATCATCGACTGCACGGTGCACCAATGCTTCTGGCGTCAGGCAGCCATCGGAAGCTGTGG
TATGGCTGTGCAGGTCGTAAATCACTGCATAATTCGTGTCGCTCAAGGCGCACTCCCGTTCTGGATAATG
TTTTTTGCGCCGACATCATAACGGTTCTGGCAAATATTCTGAAATGAGCTGTTGACAATTAATCATCGGC
TCGTATAATGTGTGGAATTGTGAGCGGATAACAATTTCACACAGGAAACAGCCAGTCCGTTTAGGTGTTT
TCACGAGCACTTCACCAACAAGGACCATAGATTATGAAAACTGAAGAAGGTAAACTGGTAATCTGGATTA
ACGGCGATAAAGGCTATAACGGTCTCGCTGAAGTCGGTAAGAAATTCGAGAAAGATACCGGAATTAAAGT
CACCGTTGAGCATCCGGATAAACTGGAAGAGAAATTCCCACAGGTTGCGGCAACTGGCGATGGCCCTGAC
ATTATCTTCTGGGCACACGACCGCTTTGGTGGCTACGCTCAATCTGGCCTGTTGGCTGAAATCACCCCGG
ACAAAGCGTTCCAGGACAAGCTGTATCCGTTTACCTGGGATGCCGTACGTTACAACGGCAAGCTGATTGC
TTACCCGATCGCTGTTGAAGCGTTATCGCTGATTTATAACAAAGATCTGCTGCCGAACCCGCCAAAAACC
TGGGAAGAGATCCCGGCGCTGGATAAAGAACTGAAAGCGAAAGGTAAGAGCGCGCTGATGTTCAACCTGC
AAGAACCGTACTTCACCTGGCCGCTGATTGCTGCTGACGGGGGTTATGCGTTCAAGTATGAAAACGGCAA
GTACGACATTAAAGACGTGGGCGTGGATAACGCTGGCGCGAAAGCGGGTCTGACCTTCCTGGTTGACCTG
ATTAAAAACAAACACATGAATGCAGACACCGATTACTCCATCGCAGAAGCTGCCTTTAATAAAGGCGAAA
CAGCGATGACCATCAACGGCCCGTGGGCATGGTCCAACATCGACACCAGCAAAGTGAATTATGGTGTAAC
GGTACTGCCGACCTTCAAGGGTCAACCATCCAAACCGTTCGTTGGCGTGCTGAGCGCAGGTATTAACGCC
GCCAGTCCGAACAAAGAGCTGGCAAAAGAGTTCCTCGAAAACTATCTGCTGACTGATGAAGGTCTGGAAG
CGGTTAATAAAGACAAACCGCTGGGTGCCGTAGCGCTGAAGTCTTACGAGGAAGAGTTGGCGAAAGATCC
ACGTATTGCCGCCACCATGGAAAACGCCCAGAAAGGTGAAATCATGCCGAACATCCCGCAGATGTCCGCT
TTCTGGTATGCCGTGCGTACTGCGGTGATCAACGCCGCCAGCGGTCGTCAGACTGTCGATGAAGCCCTGA
AAGACGCGCAGACTAATTCGAGCTCGAACAACAACAACAATAACAATAACAACAACCTCGGGATCGAGGG
AAGGATTTCAGAATTTGAAAACCTGTATTTTCAGGGCCATATGGGAGGCGGCTCAGGTGGTTCCATGAGC
GATCAGGAAGCGAAACCGAGCACCGAAGATCTGGGCGATAAAAAAGAAGGCGAATATATTAAACTGAAAG
TGATTGGCCAGGATAGCAGCGAAATTCATTTTAAAGTGAAAATGACCACCCATCTGAAAAAACTGAAAGA
AAGCTATTGCCAGCGCCAGGGCGTGCCGATGAACAGCCTGCGCTTTCTGTTTCGCGGCCAGCGCATTGCG
GATAACCATACCCCGAAAGAACTGGGCATGGAAGAAGAAGATGTGATTGAAGTGTATCAGGAACAGACCG
TGGTGGGCGGCAGCGGCGGCAGCGGCGGCAGCGGCGGCAGCATGAGCGATCAGGAAGCGAAACCGAGCAC
CGAAGATCTGGGCGATAAAAAAGAAGGCGAATATATTAAACTGAAAGTGATTGGCCAGGATAGCAGCGAA
ATTCATTTTAAAGTGAAAATGACCACCCATCTGAAAAAACTGAAAGAAAGCTATTGCCAGCGCCAGGGCG
TGCCGATGAACAGCCTGCGCTTTCTGTTTCGCGGCCAGCGCATTGCGGATAACCATACCCCGAAAGAACT
GGGCATGGAAGAAGAAGATGTGATTGAAGTGTATCAGGAACAGACCGTGGTGGGCGGCAGCGGCGGCAGC
GGCGGCAGCGGCGGCAGCATGAGCGATCAGGAAGCGAAACCGAGCACCGAAGATCTGGGCGATAAAAAAG
AAGGCGAATATATTAAACTGAAAGTGATTGGCCAGGATAGCAGCGAAATTCATTTTAAAGTGAAAATGAC
CACCCATCTGAAAAAACTGAAAGAAAGCTATTGCCAGCGCCAGGGCGTGCCGATGAACAGCCTGCGCTTT
CTGTTTCGCGGCCAGCGCATTGCGGATAACCATACCCCGAAAGAACTGGGCATGGAAGAAGAAGATGTGA
TTGAAGTGTATCAGGAACAGACCGTGGTGGGCGGCAGCGGCGGCAGCGGCGGCAGCGGCGGCAGCATGAG
CGATCAGGAAGCGAAACCGAGCACCGAAGATCTGGGCGATAAAAAAGAAGGCGAATATATTAAACTGAAA
GTGATTGGCCAGGATAGCAGCGAAATTCATTTTAAAGTGAAAATGACCACCCATCTGAAAAAACTGAAAG
AAAGCTATTGCCAGCGCCAGGGCGTGCCGATGAACAGCCTGCGCTTTCTGTTTCGCGGCCAGCGCATTGC
GGATAACCATACCCCGAAAGAACTGGGCATGGAAGAAGAAGATGTGATTGAAGTGTATCAGGAACAGACC
GTGGTGGGCGGCAGCGGCGGCAGCGGCGGCAGCGGCGGCAGCATGAGCGATCAGGAAGCGAAACCGAGCA
CCGAAGATCTGGGCGATAAAAAAGAAGGCGAATATATTAAACTGAAAGTGATTGGCCAGGATAGCAGCGA
AATTCATTTTAAAGTGAAAATGACCACCCATCTGAAAAAACTGAAAGAAAGCTATTGCCAGCGCCAGGGC
GTGCCGATGAACAGCCTGCGCTTTCTGTTTCGCGGCCAGCGCATTGCGGATAACCATACCCCGAAAGAAC
TGGGCATGGAAGAAGAAGATGTGATTGAAGTGTATCAGGAACAGACCGTGGTAGGCGGCTCCTGTGGTGG
ATCCGAAAACCTGTATTTTCAGGGCCATCATCATCATCATCACTGAAAGCTTGGCACTGGCCGTCGTTTT
ACAACGTCGTGACTGGGAAAACCCTGGCGTTACCCAACTTAATCGCCTTGCAGCACATCCCCCTTTCGCC
AGCTGGCGTAATAGCGAAGAGGCCCGCACCGATCGCCCTTCCCAACAGTTGCGCAGCCTGAATGGCGAAT
GGCAGCTTGGCTGTTTTGGCGGATGAGATAAGATTTTCAGCCTGATACAGATTAAATCAGAACGCAGAAG
CGGTCTGATAAAACAGAATTTGCCTGGCGGCAGTAGCGCGGTGGTCCCACCTGACCCCATGCCGAACTCA
GAAGTGAAACGCCGTAGCGCCGATGGTAGTGTGGGGTCTCCCCATGCGAGAGTAGGGAACTGCCAGGCAT
CAAATAAAACGAAAGGCTCAGTCGAAAGACTGGGCCTTTCGTTTTATCTGTTGTTTGTCGGTGAACGCTC
TCCTGAGTAGGACAAATCCGCCGGGAGCGGATTTGAACGTTGCGAAGCAACGGCCCGGAGGGTGGCGGGC
AGGACGCCCGCCATAAACTGCCAGGCATCAAATTAAGCAGAAGGCCATCCTGACGGATGGCCTTTTTGCG
TTTCTACAAACTCTTTTGTTTATTTTTCTAAATACATTCAAATATGTATCCGCTCATGAGACAATAACCC
TGATAAATGCTTCAATAATATTGAAAAAGGAAGAGTATGAGTATTCAACATTTCCGTGTCGCCCTTATTC
CCTTTTTTGCGGCATTTTGCCTTCCTGTTTTTGCTCACCCAGAAACGCTGGTGAAAGTAAAAGATGCTGA
AGATCAGTTGGGTGCACGAGTGGGTTACATCGAACTGGATCTCAACAGCGGTAAGATCCTTGAGAGTTTT
CGCCCCGAAGAACGTTTCCCAATGATGAGCACTTTTAAAGTTCTGCTATGTGGCGCGGTATTATCCCGTG
TTGACGCCGGGCAAGAGCAACTCGGTCGCCGCATACACTATTCTCAGAATGACTTGGTTGAGTACTCACC
AGTCACAGAAAAGCATCTTACGGATGGCATGACAGTAAGAGAATTATGCAGTGCTGCCATAACCATGAGT
GATAACACTGCGGCCAACTTACTTCTGACAACGATCGGAGGACCGAAGGAGCTAACCGCTTTTTTGCACA
ACATGGGGGATCATGTAACTCGCCTTGATCGTTGGGAACCGGAGCTGAATGAAGCCATACCAAACGACGA
GCGTGACACCACGATGCCTGTAGCAATGGCAACAACGTTGCGCAAACTATTAACTGGCGAACTACTTACT
CTAGCTTCCCGGCAACAATTAATAGACTGGATGGAGGCGGATAAAGTTGCAGGACCACTTCTGCGCTCGG
CCCTTCCGGCTGGCTGGTTTATTGCTGATAAATCTGGAGCCGGTGAGCGTGGGTCTCGCGGTATCATTGC
AGCACTGGGGCCAGATGGTAAGCCCTCCCGTATCGTAGTTATCTACACGACGGGGAGTCAGGCAACTATG
GATGAACGAAATAGACAGATCGCTGAGATAGGTGCCTCACTGATTAAGCATTGGTAACTGTCAGACCAAG
TTTACTCATATATACTTTAGATTGATT
[38 nt withheld, positions 7728-7765]
A
[37 nt withheld, positions 7767-7803]
ATTTTGTTAAAATTCGCGTTAAATTTTTGTTAAATCAGCTCATTTTTTAACCAATAGGCCGAAATCGGCA
AAATCCCTTATAAATCAAAAGAATAGCCCGAGATAGGGT
[37 nt withheld, positions 7913-7949]
AAAGAACGTGGACTCCAACGTCAAAGG
[141 nt withheld, positions 7977-8117]
G
[125 nt withheld, positions 8119-8243]
AAAGGATCTAGGTGAAGATCCTTTTTGATAATCTCATGACCAAAATCCCTTAACGTGAGTTTTCGTTCCA
CTGAGCGTCAGACCCCGTAGAAAAGATCAAAGGATCTTC
